>Addgene plasmid #158947 | pcDNA3.1 2xFLAG-2xSTREP EMI1 | addgene full sequence | sequence record 311510 | Addgene NGS Result
GACGGATCGGGAGATCTCCCGATCCCCTATGGTGCACTCTCAGTACAATCTGCTCTGATGCCGCATAGTT
AAGCCAGTATCTGCTCCCTGCTTGTGTGTTGGAGGTCGCTGAGTAGTGCGCGAGCAAAATTTAAGCTACA
ACAAGGCAAGGCTTGACCGACAATTGCATGAAGAATCTGCTTAGGGTTAGGCGTTTTGCGCTGCTTCGCG
ATGTACGGGCCAGATATACGCGTTGACATTGATTATTGACTAGTTATTAATAGTAATCAATTACGGGGTC
ATTAGTTCATAGCCCATATATGGAGTTCCGCGTTACATAACTTACGGTAAATGGCCCGCCTGGCTGACCG
CCCAACGACCCCCGCCCATTGACGTCAATAATGACGTATGTTCCCATAGTAACGCCAATAGGGACTTTCC
ATTGACGTCAATGGGTGGAGTATTTACGGTAAACTGCCCACTTGGCAGTACATCAAGTGTATCATATGCC
AAGTACGCCCCCTATTGACGTCAATGACGGTAAATGGCCCGCCTGGCATTATGCCCAGTACATGACCTTA
TGGGACTTTCCTACTTGGCAGTACATCTACGTATTAGTCATCGCTATTACCATGGTGATGCGGTTTTGGC
AGTACATCAATGGGCGTGGATAGCGGTTTGACTCACGGGGATTTCCAAGTCTCCACCCCATTGACGTCAA
TGGGAGTTTGTTTTGGCACCAAAATCAACGGGACTTTCCAAAATGTCGTAACAACTCCGCCCCATTGACG
CAAATGGGCGGTAGGCGTGTACGGTGGGAGGTCTATATAAGCAGAGCTCTCTGGCTAACTAGAGAACCCA
CTGCTTACTGGCTTATCGAAATTAATACGACTCACTATAGGGAGACCCAAGCTGGCTAGCGTTTAAACTT
AAGCTTACCATGGACTACAAGGACGACGATGACAAGGTACCAGGATCTATGGATTATAAAGATGATGATG
ATAAAGGGTCGGCCGCCAGCTGGAGCCACCCTCAGTTCGAGAAGGGAGGAGGAAGCGGCGGAGGCAGCGG
AGGAGGAAGCTGGAGCCACCCGCAGTTCGAGAAAGGAGCTGGATCTAATATGAGCCGGCGCCCCTGCAGC
TGCGCCCTACGGCCACCCCGCTGCTCCTGCAGCGCCAGCCCCAGCGCAGTGACAGCCGCCGGGCGCCCTC
GACCCTCGGATAGTTGTAAAGAAGAAAGTTCTACCCTTTCTGTCAAAATGAAGTGTGATTTTAATTGTAA
CCATGTTCATTCCGGACTTAAACTGGTAAAACCTGATGACATTGGAAGACTAGTTTCCTACACCCCTGCA
TATTTGGAAGGTTCCTGTAAAGACTGCATTAAAGACTATGAAAGGCTGTCATGTATTGGGTCACCGATTG
TGAGCCCTAGGATTGTAGAACTTGAAACTGAAAGCAAGCGCTTGCATAACAAGGAAAATCAACATGTGCA
ACAGACACTTAATAGTACAAATGAAATAGAAGCACTAGAGACCAGTAGACTTTATGAAGACAGTGGCTAT
TCCTCATTTTCTCTACAAAGTGGCCTCAGTGAACATGAAGAAGGTAGCCTCCTGGAGGAGAATTTCGGTG
ACAGTCTACAATCCTGCCTGCTACAAATACAAAGCCCAGACCAATATCCCAACAAAAACTTGCTGCCAGT
TCTTCATTTTGAAAAAGTGGTTTGTTCAACATTAAAAAAGAATGCAAAACGAAATCCTAAAGTAGATCGG
GAGATGCTGAAGGAAATTATAGCCAGAGGAAATTTTAGACTGCAGAATATAATTGGCAGAAAAATGGGCC
TAGAATGTGTAGATATTCTCAGCGAACTCTTTCGAAGGGGACTCAGACATGTCTTAGCAACTATTTTAGC
ACAACTCAGTGACATGGACTTAATCAATGTGTCTAAAGTGAGCACAACTTGGAAGAAGATCCTAGAAGAT
GATAAGGGGGCATTCCAGTTGTACAGTAAAGCAATACAAAGAGTTACCGAAAACAACAATAAATTTTCAC
CCCATGCTTCAACCAGAGAATATGTTATGTTCAGAACCCCACTGGCTTCTGTTCAGAAATCAGCAGCCCA
GACTTCTCTCAAAAAAGATGCTCAAACCAAGTTATCCAATCAAGGTGATCAGAAAGGTTCTACTTATAGT
CGACACAATGAATTCTCTGAGGTTGCCAAGACATTGAAAAAGAACGAAAGCCTCAAAGCCTGTATTCGCT
GTAATTCACCTGCAAAATATGATTGCTATTTACAACGGGCAACCTGCAAACGAGAAGGCTGTGGATTTGA
TTATTGTACGAAGTGTCTCTGTAATTATCATACTACTAAAGACTGTTCAGATGGCAAGCTCCTCAAAGCC
AGTTGTAAAATAGGTCCCCTGCCTGGTACAAAGAAAAGCAAAAAGAATTTACGAAGATTGTGATCCCTCG
AGTCTAGAGGGCCCGTTTAAACCCGCTGATCAGCCTCGACTGTGCCTTCTAGTTGCCAGCCATCTGTTGT
TTGCCCCTCCCCCGTGCCTTCCTTGACCCTGGAAGGTGCCACTCCCACTGTCCTTTCCTAATAAAATGAG
GAAATTGCATCGCATTGTCTGAGTAGGTGTCATTCTATTCTGGGGGGTGGGGTGGGGCAGGACAGCAAGG
GGGAGGATTGGGAAGACAATAGCAGGCATGCTGGGGATGCGGTGGGCTCTATGGCTTCTGAGGCGGAAAG
AACCAGCTGGGGCTCTAGGGGGTATCCCC
[124 nt withheld, positions 2760-2883]
C
[91 nt withheld, positions 2885-2975]
A
[49 nt withheld, positions 2977-3025]
CCTTTGACGTTGGAGTCCACGTTCTTT
[37 nt withheld, positions 3053-3089]
ACCCTATCTCGGTCTATTCTTTTGATTTATAAGGGATTTTGCCGATTTCGGCCTATTGGTTAAAAAATGA
GCTGATTTAACAAAAATTTAACGCGAATTAATTCTGTGGAATGTGTGTCAGTTAGGGTGTGGAAAGTCCC
CAGGCTCCCCAGCAGGCAGAAGTATGCAAAGCATGCATCTCAATTAGTCAGCAACCAGGTGTGGAAAGTC
CCCAGGCTCCCCAGCAGGCAGAAGTATGCAAAGCATGCATCTCAATTAGTCAGCAACCATAGTCCCGCCC
CTAACTCCGCCCATCCCGCCCCTAACTCCGCCCAGTTCCGCCCATTCTCCGCCCCATGGCTGACTAATTT
TTTTTATTTATGCAGAGGCCGAGGCCGCCTCTGCCTCTGAGCTATTCCAGAAGTAGTGAGGAGGCTTTTT
TGGAGGCCTAGGCTTTTGCAAAAAGCTCCCGGGAGCTTGTATATCCATTTTCGGATCTGATCAAGAGACA
GGATGAGGATCGTTTCGCATGATTGAACAAGATGGATTGCACGCAGGTTCTCCGGCCGCTTGGGTGGAGA
GGCTATTCGGCTATGACTGGGCACAACAGACAATCGGCTGCTCTGATGCCGCCGTGTTCCGGCTGTCAGC
GCAGGGGCGCCCGGTTCTTTTTGTCAAGACCGACCTGTCCGGTGCCCTGAATGAACTGCAGGACGAGGCA
GCGCGGCTATCGTGGCTGGCCACGACGGGCGTTCCTTGCGCAGCTGTGCTCGACGTTGTCACTGAAGCGG
GAAGGGACTGGCTGCTATTGGGCGAAGTGCCGGGGCAGGATCTCCTGTCATCTCACCTTGCTCCTGCCGA
GAAAGTATCCATCATGGCTGATGCAATGCGGCGGCTGCATACGCTTGATCCGGCTACCTGCCCATTCGAC
CACCAAGCGAAACATCGCATCGAGCGAGCACGTACTCGGATGGAAGCCGGTCTTGTCGATCAGGATGATC
TGGACGAAGAGCATCAGGGGCTCGCGCCAGCCGAACTGTTCGCCAGGCTCAAGGCGCGCATGCCCGACGG
CGAGGATCTCGTCGTGACCCATGGCGATGCCTGCTTGCCGAATATCATGGTGGAAAATGGCCGCTTTTCT
GGATTCATCGACTGTGGCCGGCTGGGTGTGGCGGACCGCTATCAGGACATAGCGTTGGCTACCCGTGATA
TTGCTGAAGAGCTTGGCGGCGAATGGGCTGACCGCTTCCTCGTGCTTTACGGTATCGCCGCTCCCGATTC
GCAGCGCATCGCCTTCTATCGCCTTCTTGACGAGTTCTTCTGAGCGGGACTCTGGGGTTCGAAATGACCG
ACCAAGCGACGCCCAACCTGCCATCACGAGATTTCGATTCCACCGCCGCCTTCTATGAAAGGTTGGGCTT
CGGAATCGTTTTCCGGGACGCCGGCTGGATGATCCTCCAGCGCGGGGATCTCATGCTGGAGTTCTTCGCC
CACCCCAACTTGTTTATTGCAGCTTATAATGGTTACAAATAAAGCAATAGCATCACAAATTTCACAAATA
AAGCATTTTTTTCACTGCATTCTAGTTGTGGTTTGTCCAAACTCATCAATGTATCTTATCATGTCTGTAT
ACCGTCGACCTCTAGCTAGAGCTTGGCGTAATCATGGTCATAGCTGTTTCCTGTGTGAAATTGTTATCCG
CTCACAATTCCACACAACATACGAGCCGGAAGCATAAAGTGTAAAGCCTGGGGTGCCTAATGAGTGAGCT
AACTCACATTAATTGCGTTGCGCTCACTGCCCGCTTTCCAGTCGGGAAACCTGTCGTGCCAGCTGCATTA
ATGAATCGGCCAACGCGCGGGGAGAGGCGGTTTGCGTATTGGGCGCTCTTCCGCTTCCTCGCTCACTGAC
TCGCTGCGCTCGGTCGTTCGGCTGCGGCGAGCGGTATCAGCTCACTCAAAGGCGGTAATACGGTTATCCA
CAGAATCAGGGGATAACGCAGGAAAGAACATGTGAGCAAAAGGCCAGCAAAAGGCCAGGAACCGTAAAAA
GGCCGCGTTGCTGGCGTTTTTCCATAGGCTCCGCCCCCCTGACGAGCATCACAAAAATCGACGCTCAAGT
CAGAGGTGGCGAAACCCGACAGGACTATAAAGATACCAGGCGTTTCCCCCTGGAAGCTCCCTCGTGCGCT
CTCCTGTTCCGACCCTGCCGCTTACCGGATACCTGTCCGCCTTTCTCCCTTCGGGAAGCGTGGCGCTTTC
TCATAGCTCACGCTGTAGGTATCTCAGTTCGGTGTAGGTCGTTCGCTCCAAGCTGGGCTGTGTGCACGAA
CCCCCCGTTCAGCCCGACCGCTGCGCCTTATCCGGTAACTATCGTCTTGAGTCCAACCCGGTAAGACACG
ACTTATCGCCACTGGCAGCAGCCACTGGTAACAGGATTAGCAGAGCGAGGTATGTAGGCGGTGCTACAGA
GTTCTTGAAGTGGTGGCCTAACTACGGCTACACTAGAAGAACAGTATTTGGTATCTGCGCTCTGCTGAAG
CCAGTTACCTTCGGAAAAAGAGTTGGTAGCTCTTGATCCGGCAAACAAACCACCGCTGGTAGCGGTGGTT
TTTTTGTTTGCAAGCAGCAGATTACGCGCAGAAAAAAAGGATCTCAAGAAGATCCTTTGATCTTTTCTAC
GGGGTCTGACGCTCAGTGGAACGAAAACTCACGTTAAGGGATTTTGGTCATGAGATTATCAAAAAGGATC
TTCACCTAGATCCTTTTAAATTAAAAATGAAGTTTTAAATCAATCTAAAGTATATATGAGTAAACTTGGT
CTGACAGTTACCAATGCTTAATCAGTGAGGCACCTATCTCAGCGATCTGTCTATTTCGTTCATCCATAGT
TGCCTGACTCCCCGTCGTGTAGATAACTACGATACGGGAGGGCTTACCATCTGGCCCCAGTGCTGCAATG
ATACCGCGAGACCCACGCTCACCGGCTCCAGATTTATCAGCAATAAACCAGCCAGCCGGAAGGGCCGAGC
GCAGAAGTGGTCCTGCAACTTTATCCGCCTCCATCCAGTCTATTAATTGTTGCCGGGAAGCTAGAGTAAG
TAGTTCGCCAGTTAATAGTTTGCGCAACGTTGTTGCCATTGCTACAGGCATCGTGGTGTCACGCTCGTCG
TTTGGTATGGCTTCATTCAGCTCCGGTTCCCAACGATCAAGGCGAGTTACATGATCCCCCATGTTGTGCA
AAAAAGCGGTTAGCTCCTTCGGTCCTCCGATCGTTGTCAGAAGTAAGTTGGCCGCAGTGTTATCACTCAT
GGTTATGGCAGCACTGCATAATTCTCTTACTGTCATGCCATCCGTAAGATGCTTTTCTGTGACTGGTGAG
TACTCAACCAAGTCATTCTGAGAATAGTGTATGCGGCGACCGAGTTGCTCTTGCCCGGCGTCAATACGGG
ATAATACCGCGCCACATAGCAGAACTTTAAAAGTGCTCATCATTGGAAAACGTTCTTCGGGGCGAAAACT
CTCAAGGATCTTACCGCTGTTGAGATCCAGTTCGATGTAACCCACTCGTGCACCCAACTGATCTTCAGCA
TCTTTTACTTTCACCAGCGTTTCTGGGTGAGCAAAAACAGGAAGGCAAAATGCCGCAAAAAAGGGAATAA
GGGCGACACGGAAATGTTGAATACTCATACTCTTCCTTTTTCAATATTATTGAAGCATTTATCAGGGTTA
TTGTCTCATGAGCGGATACATATTTGAATGTATTTAGAAAAATAAACAAATAGGGGTTCCGCGCACATTT
CCCCGAAAAGTGCCACCTGACGTC
Features (pLannotate 1.2.2; 22 found; start..end, strand, type, name):
     28..80      -  misc_feature   bom (fragment): basis of mobility region from pBR322
    235..614     +  enhancer       CMV enhancer: human cytomegalovirus immediate early enhancer
    615..818     +  promoter       CMV promoter: human cytomegalovirus (CMV) immediate early promoter
    814..847     +  LTR            5' LTR (truncated) (fragment): truncated 5' long terminal repeat (LTR) from HIV-1
    863..881     +  promoter       T7 promoter: promoter for bacteriophage T7 RNA polymerase
    926..946     +  CDS            FLAG (fragment): FLAG® epitope tag, followed by an enterokinase cleavage site
   1061..1080    +  CDS            Strep-Tag II (fragment): peptide that binds Strep-Tactin®, an engineered form of streptavidin
   1100..2440    +  CDS            FBXO5: FBX5_HUMAN - Also known as EMI1 From Homo sapiens (Human).
   2490..2714    +  polyA_signal   bGH poly(A) signal: bovine growth hormone polyadenylation signal
   2718..2739    +  promoter       SV40 promoter (fragment): SV40 enhancer and early promoter
   2760..3188    +  rep_origin     f1 ori (sequence partly withheld): f1 bacteriophage origin of replication; arrow indicates direction of (+) strand synthesis
   3202..3531    +  promoter       SV40 promoter: SV40 enhancer and early promoter
   3598..4389    +  CDS            neo: KKA2_KLEPN - Also known as kan, nptII. Experimental evidence at protein level: Swiss-Prot protein existence level 1. Resistance to kanamycin, neomycin, paromomycin, ribostamycin, butirosin and gentamicin B. From Klebsiella pneumoniae.
   4413..4571    +  CDS            ble (fragment): BLE_KLEPN - Experimental evidence at protein level: Swiss-Prot protein existence level 1. Binding protein with a strong affinity to the bleomycin family of antibiotics. Binds to CL990; an antimitotic-antibiotic compound. From Klebsiella pneumoniae.
   4566..4687    +  polyA_signal   SV40 poly(A) signal: SV40 polyadenylation signal
   4760..4776    -  protein_bind   lac operator: The lac repressor binds to the lac operator to inhibit transcription in E. coli. This inhibition can be relieved by adding lactose or isopropyl-β-D-thiogalactopyranoside (IPTG). lac repressor encoded by lacI
   4784..4814    -  promoter       lac promoter: promoter for the E. coli lac operon
   4829..4850    -  protein_bind   CAP binding site: CAP binding activates transcription in the presence of cAMP. E. coli catabolite activator protein
   4863..4955    -  CDS            lacI (fragment): lac repressor; lacI; The lac repressor binds to the lac operator to inhibit transcription in E. coli. This inhibition can be relieved by adding lactose or isopropyl-β-D-thiogalactopyranoside (IPTG).
   5138..5726    -  rep_origin     ori: high-copy-number ColE1/pMB1/pBR322/pUC origin of replication
   5897..6757    -  CDS            AmpR: β-lactamase; bla; confers resistance to ampicillin, carbenicillin, and related antibiotics
   6758..6862    -  promoter       AmpR promoter: bla
