[The description below was written by a language model from this plasmid's Addgene catalogue record and pLannotate feature annotations shown in this document.]
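Description:
pcDNA3.1 2xFLAG-2xSTREP EMI1 is a mammalian expression plasmid built on the pcDNA3.1 backbone for producing epitope-tagged human EMI1 (FBXO5), an F-box protein, in transfected cells. It is maintained in E. coli as a high-copy plasmid through a ColE1/pUC-type origin and selected with ampicillin via the β-lactamase gene and its own promoter. An f1 origin is also present. For selection in mammalian cells the backbone carries a neomycin phosphotransferase gene driven by the SV40 enhancer/early promoter and terminated by an SV40 polyadenylation signal, which allows G418 selection of stable lines.

The expression cassette uses the human cytomegalovirus immediate-early enhancer and promoter, followed by a T7 promoter that could support in vitro transcription. Downstream lies the backbone-encoded N-terminal tandem tag, described as two FLAG epitopes and two Strep-tag II units. The annotation software picked up only one fragment of each, which is probably a limitation of the annotation. The FBXO5 coding sequence was cloned between BamHI and XhoI sites, both retained, and is followed by the bovine growth hormone polyadenylation signal. The dual tag permits detection or immunoprecipitation with anti-FLAG reagents and affinity capture on Strep-Tactin, making sequential purification of EMI1 and its binding partners possible.

The short matches to an HIV-1 LTR, ble and lacI are annotated only as fragments and are probably incidental homology or backbone remnants. The catalogue lists a total size of 7,504 bp and a 2,054 bp insert, whereas the sequenced record is 6,893 nt with an annotated FBXO5 coding region of about 1.3 kb. The record does not explain this difference.
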