Addgene plasmid #158947: pcDNA3.1 2xFLAG-2xSTREP EMI1
Purpose: Express human EMI1 in mammalian cells
Depositing lab: Michele Pagano. Depositing organization: NYU Grossman School of Medicine. Publication: The F-Box Domain-Dependent Activity of EMI1 Regulates PARPi Sensitivity in Triple-Negative Breast Cancers. Marzio A, Puccini J, Kwon Y, Maverakis NK, Arbini A, Sung P, Bar-Sagi D, Pagano M. Mol Cell. 2019 Jan 17;73(2):224-237.e6. doi: 10.1016/j.molcel.2018.11.003. Epub 2018 Dec 13. PubMed 30554948.
Backbone
  Vector backbone: PCDNA3.1
  Backbone size w/o insert (bp): 5500
  Total vector size (bp): 7504
  Vector type: Mammalian Expression
Growth in bacteria
  Bacterial resistance: Ampicillin, 100 μg/mL
  Growth temperature: 37°C
  Growth strain: DH5alpha
  Copy number: High Copy
Gene/Insert
  Gene/Insert name: EMI1 (alt name: FBXO5)
  Species: H. sapiens (human)
  Insert size (bp): 2054
  GenBank ID: 1519313170
  Entrez Gene: FBXO5 (a.k.a. EMI1, FBX5, Fbxo31)
  Promoter: CMV
  Tag / fusion protein: 2X FLAG 2X STREP (N terminal on backbone)
  Cloning method: Restriction Enzyme; 5′ cloning site Bamh1 (not destroyed); 3′ cloning site XhoI (not destroyed)
  Sequencing primers: 5′ CMV forward; 3′ BGHR reverse
Terms and licenses: Academic/Nonprofit Terms; Industry Terms: Not Available to Industry
How to cite: pcDNA3.1 2xFLAG-2xSTREP EMI1 was a gift from Michele Pagano (Addgene plasmid # 158947 ; http://n2t.net/addgene:158947 ; RRID:Addgene_158947)
